>Addgene plasmid #246657 | pGuide-NTRK1 | addgene full sequence | sequence record 491553 | Addgene NGS Result
TTGAGATCCTTTTTTTCTGCGCGTAATCTGCTGCTTGCAAACAAAAAAACCACCGCTACCAGCGGTGGTT
TGTTTGCCGGATCAAGAGCTACCAACTCTTTTTCCGAAGGTAACTGGCTTCAGCAGAGCGCAGATACCAA
ATACTGTTCTTCTAGTGTAGCCGTAGTTAGGCCACCACTTCAAGAACTCTGTAGCACCGCCTACATACCT
CGCTCTGCTAATCCTGTTACCAGTGGCTGCTGCCAGTGGCGATAAGTCGTGTCTTACCGGGTTGGACTCA
AGACGATAGTTACCGGATAAGGCGCAGCGGTCGGGCTGAACGGGGGGTTCGTGCACACAGCCCAGCTTGG
AGCGAACGACCTACACCGAACTGAGATACCTACAGCGTGAGCTATGAGAAAGCGCCACGCTTCCCGAAGG
GAGAAAGGCGGACAGGTATCCGGTAAGCGGCAGGGTCGGAACAGGAGAGCGCACGAGGGAGCTTCCAGGG
GGAAACGCCTGGTATCTTTATAGTCCTGTCGGGTTTCGCCACCTCTGACTTGAGCGTCGATTTTTGTGAT
GCTCGTCAGGGGGGCGGAGCCTATGGAAAAACGCCAGCAACGCGGCCTTTTTACGGTTCCTGGCCTTTTG
CTGGCCTTTTGCTCACATGTTCTTTCCTGCGTTATCCCCTGATTCTGTGGATAACCGTATTACCGCCTTT
GAGTGAGCTGATACCGCTCGCCGCAGCCGAACGACCGAGCGCAGCGAGTCAGTGAGCGAGGAAGCGGAAG
AGCGCCCAATACGCAAACCGCCTCTCCCCGCGCGTTGGCCGATTCATTAATGCAGCTGGCACGACAGGTT
TCCCGACTGGAAAGCGGGCAGTGAGCGCAACGCAATTAATGTGAGTTAGCTCACTCATTAGGCACCCCAG
GCTTTACACTTTATGCTTCCGGCTCGTATGTTGTGTGGAATTGTGAGCGGATAACAATTTCACACAGGAA
ACAGCTATGACCATGATTACGCCAAGCTATTTAGGTGACACTATAGAATACTCAAGCTATGCATCAAGCT
TGGTACCGAGCTCGGATCCACTAGTAACGGCCGCCAGTGTGCTGGAATTCGCCCTTTAATGCCAACTTTG
TACAAGAAAGCTGGGTCTAGAAAAAAAGCACCGACTCGGTGCCACTTTTTCAAGTTGATAACGGACTAGC
CTTATTTTAACTTGCTATTTCTAGCTCTAAAACGTCTACCTGGATGTCCTGGCGGTGTTTCGTCCTTTCC
ACAAGATATATAAAGCCAAGAAATCGAAATACTTTCAAGTTACGGTAAGCATATGATAGTCCATTTTAAA
ACATAATTTTAAAACTGCAAACTACCCAAGAAATTATTACTTTCTACGTCACGTATTTTGTACTAATATC
TTTGTGTTTACAGTCAAATTAATTCTAATTATCTCTCTAACAGCCTTGTATCGTATATGCAAATATGAAG
GAATCATGGGAAATAGGCCCTCTTCCTGCCCGACCTTGGTACCGGATCCAGTCGACTGAATTGGTTCCTT
TAAAGCCTGCTTTTTTGTACAAAGGGCGAATTCTGCAGATATCCATCACACTGGCGGCCGCTCGAGCATG
CATCTAGAGGGCCCAATTCGCCCTATAGTGAGTCGTATTACAATTCACTGGCCGTCGTTTTACAACGTCG
TGACTGGGAAAACCCTGGCGTTACCCAACTTAATCGCCTTGCAGCACATCCCCCTTTCGCCAGCTGGCGT
AATAGCGAAGAGGCCCGCACCGATCGCCCTTCCCAACAGTTGCGCAGCCTATACGTACGGCAGTTTAAGG
TTTACACCTATAAAAGAGAGAGCCGTTATCGTCTGTTTGTGGATGTACAGAGTGATATTATTGACACGCC
GGGGCGACGGATGGTGATCCCCCTGGCCAGTGCACGTCTGCTGTCAGATAAAGTCTCCCGTGAACTTTAC
CCGGTGGTGCATATCGGGGATGAAAGCTGGCGCATGATGACCACCGATATGGCCAGTGTGCCGGTCTCCG
TTATCGGGGAAGAAGTGGCTGATCTCAGCCACCGCGAAAATGACATCAAAAACGCCATTAACCTGATGTT
CTGGGGAATATAAATGTCAGGCATGAGATTATCAAAAAGGATCTTCACCTAGATCCTTTTCACGTAGAAA
GCCAGTCCGCAGAAACGGTGCTGACCCCGGATGAATGTCAGCTACTGGGCTATCTGGACAAGGGAAAACG
CAAGCGCAAAGAGAAAGCAGGTAGCTTGCAGTGGGCTTACATGGCGATAGCTAGACTGGGCGGTTTTATG
GACAGCAAGCGAACCGGAATTGCCAGCTGGGGCGCCCTCTGGTAAGGTTGGGAAGCCCTGCAAAGTAAAC
TGGATGGCTTTCTTGCCGCCAAGGATCTGATGGCGCAGGGGATCAAGCTCTGATCAAGAGACAGGATGAG
GATCGTTTCGCATGATTGAACAAGATGGATTGCACGCAGGTTCTCCGGCCGCTTGGGTGGAGAGGCTATT
CGGCTATGACTGGGCACAACAGACAATCGGCTGCTCTGATGCCGCCGTGTTCCGGCTGTCAGCGCAGGGG
CGCCCGGTTCTTTTTGTCAAGACCGACCTGTCCGGTGCCCTGAATGAACTGCAAGACGAGGCAGCGCGGC
TATCGTGGCTGGCCACGACGGGCGTTCCTTGCGCAGCTGTGCTCGACGTTGTCACTGAAGCGGGAAGGGA
CTGGCTGCTATTGGGCGAAGTGCCGGGGCAGGATCTCCTGTCATCTCACCTTGCTCCTGCCGAGAAAGTA
TCCATCATGGCTGATGCAATGCGGCGGCTGCATACGCTTGATCCGGCTACCTGCCCATTCGACCACCAAG
CGAAACATCGCATCGAGCGAGCACGTACTCGGATGGAAGCCGGTCTTGTCGATCAGGATGATCTGGACGA
AGAGCATCAGGGGCTCGCGCCAGCCGAACTGTTCGCCAGGCTCAAGGCGAGCATGCCCGACGGCGAGGAT
CTCGTCGTGACCCATGGCGATGCCTGCTTGCCGAATATCATGGTGGAAAATGGCCGCTTTTCTGGATTCA
TCGACTGTGGCCGGCTGGGTGTGGCGGACCGCTATCAGGACATAGCGTTGGCTACCCGTGATATTGCTGA
AGAGCTTGGCGGCGAATGGGCTGACCGCTTCCTCGTGCTTTACGGTATCGCCGCTCCCGATTCGCAGCGC
ATCGCCTTCTATCGCCTTCTTGACGAGTTCTTCTGAATTATTAACGCTTACAATTTCCTGATGCGGTATT
TTCTCCTTACGCATCTGTGCGGTATTTCACACCGCATCAGGTGGCACTTTTCGGGGAAATGTGCGCGGAA
CCCCTATTTGTTTATTTTTCTAAATACATTCAAATATGTATCCGCTCATGAGACAATAACCCTGATAAAT
GCTTCAATAATAGCACGTGAGGAGGGCCACCATGGCCAAGTTGACCAGTGCCGTTCCGGTGCTCACCGCG
CGCGACGTCGCCGGAGCGGTCGAGTTCTGGACCGACCGGCTCGGGTTCTCCCGGGACTTCGTGGAGGACG
ACTTCGCCGGTGTGGTCCGGGACGACGTGACCCTGTTCATCAGCGCGGTCCAGGACCAGGTGGTGCCGGA
CAACACCCTGGCCTGGGTGTGGGTGCGCGGCCTGGACGAGCTGTACGCCGAGTGGTCGGAGGTCGTGTCC
ACGAACTTCCGGGACGCCTCCGGGCCGGCCATGACCGAGATCGGCGAGCAGCCGTGGGGGCGGGAGTTCG
CCCTGCGCGACCCGGCCGGCAACTGCGTGCACTTCGTGGCCGAGGAGCAGGACTGACACGTGCTAAAACT
TCATTTTTAATTTAAAAGGATCTAGGTGAAGATCCTTTTTGATAATCTCATGACCAAAATCCCTTAACGT
GAGTTTTCGTTCCACTGAGCGTCAGACCCCGTAGAAAAGATCAAAGGATCTTC
Features (pLannotate 1.2.2; 18 found; start..end, strand, type, name):
      1..589     +  rep_origin     ori: high-copy-number ColE1/pMB1/pBR322/pUC origin of replication
    772..864     +  CDS            lacI (fragment): lac repressor; lacI; The lac repressor binds to the lac operator to inhibit transcription in E. coli. This inhibition can be relieved by adding lactose or isopropyl-β-D-thiogalactopyranoside (IPTG).
    877..898     +  protein_bind   CAP binding site: CAP binding activates transcription in the presence of cAMP. E. coli catabolite activator protein
    913..943     +  promoter       lac promoter: promoter for the E. coli lac operon
    951..967     +  protein_bind   lac operator: The lac repressor binds to the lac operator to inhibit transcription in E. coli. This inhibition can be relieved by adding lactose or isopropyl-β-D-thiogalactopyranoside (IPTG). lac repressor encoded by lacI
   1009..1027    +  promoter       SP6 promoter: promoter for bacteriophage SP6 RNA polymerase
   1115..1136    +  protein_bind   attB2 (fragment): mutant version of attB; recombination site for the Gateway® BP reaction BP Clonase™
   1148..1223    -  misc_RNA       gRNA scaffold: guide RNA scaffold for the Streptococcus pyogenes CRISPR/Cas9 system
   1252..1492    -  promoter       U6 promoter: RNA polymerase III promoter for human U6 snRNA
   1544..1563    -  protein_bind   attB1 (fragment): mutant version of attB; recombination site for the Gateway® BP reaction BP Clonase™
   1632..1650    -  promoter       T7 promoter: promoter for bacteriophage T7 RNA polymerase
   1653..1800    +  CDS            lacZα (fragment): LacZα fragment of β-galactosidase; lacZ fragment
   1810..2113    +  CDS            ccdB (fragment): CcdB, a bacterial toxin that poisons DNA gyrase; ccdB; Plasmids containing the ccdB gene cannot be propagated in standard E. coli strains.
   2161..2430    +  CDS            tnpA (fragment): TN5P_ECOLX - Also known as tnp. Experimental evidence at protein level: Swiss-Prot protein existence level 1. Mediates transposition of transposon Tn5 by a 'cut and paste' mechanism. First, the monomeric transposase binds the 19 bp inverted DNA repeats flanking the transposon. Then, dimerization of the DNA- bound transposase creates a synaptic DNA complex. After nicking of the first DNA strand, excision of the transposon proceeds through a series of intermediates. The transposase then mediates the insertion of the transposon at a new site by strand transfer. The activity of the wild- type tran
   2462..3256    +  CDS            NeoR/KanR: aminoglycoside phosphotransferase from Tn5; aph(3')-II (or nptII); confers resistance to neomycin, kanamycin, and G418 (Geneticin®)
   3277..3327    -  misc_feature   bom (fragment): basis of mobility region from pBR322
   3354..3442    +  promoter       AmpR promoter (fragment): bla
   3462..3836    +  CDS            BleoR: antibiotic-binding protein; Sh ble from Streptoalloteichus hindustanus; confers resistance to bleomycin, phleomycin, and Zeocin™
