[The description below was written by a language model from this plasmid's Addgene catalogue record and pLannotate feature annotations shown in this document.]
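Description:
pGuide-NTRK1 is a CRISPR guide RNA expression plasmid built on the gRNA cloning vector, a small bacterial plasmid of about 3.9 kb (the sequenced record is 3,973 nt). It is propagated in E. coli from a high-copy ColE1/pUC-type origin. Selection uses kanamycin, through the Tn5-derived NeoR/KanR aminoglycoside phosphotransferase, and Zeocin/bleomycin, through the Sh ble gene located downstream of an AmpR promoter fragment. The rest of the backbone looks like the remains of a TOPO-style cloning vector. It includes a lac promoter and operator with a CAP binding site, flanking SP6 and T7 phage promoters, and fragments of lacI, lacZα, ccdB and the Tn5 transposase. All of these coding features are annotated as partial, so none is expected to contribute to the plasmid's function.

The functional payload is a compact cassette on the reverse strand. In it, the human U6 RNA polymerase III promoter drives a guide RNA ending in the Streptococcus pyogenes Cas9 scaffold, and the cassette is bracketed by partial attB1 and attB2 Gateway sites. The short gap between the U6 promoter and the scaffold is where the targeting spacer against human NTRK1 (encoding the TrkA receptor) sits; it was introduced by Gibson assembly. The record does not specify the spacer sequence or the site within NTRK1 that it targets. The plasmid encodes no Cas9, so the nuclease has to be supplied separately, and no dedicated mammalian selection cassette is annotated. The associated publication describes fluorescent human pluripotent stem cell reporter lines for sensory neuron subtypes, which suggests the guide was used for Cas9-mediated editing at the NTRK1 locus. The record itself states the purpose only as a guide RNA for human NTRK1.
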