Addgene plasmid #246657: pGuide-NTRK1
Purpose: Guide RNA for human NTRK1
Depositing lab: Joriene de Nooij. Depositing organization: Columbia University. Publication: Derivation and analysis of human somatic sensory neuron subtypes facilitated through fluorescent hPSC reporters. Malka-Gibor E, Oliver KM, Chen S, Garcia-Diaz A, Williams D, Henry JA, Akcan BT, Corneo B, de Nooij JC. Stem Cell Reports. 2026 Jan 2:102753. doi: 10.1016/j.stemcr.2025.102753. PubMed 41483810.
Backbone
  Vector backbone: g-RNA cloning vector
  Backbone manufacturer: Church Lab/Addgene
  Backbone size w/o insert (bp): 3914
  Vector type: CRISPR
Growth in bacteria
  Bacterial resistance: Kanamycin and Bleocin (Zeocin)
  Growth temperature: 37°C
  Growth strain: DH5alpha
  Copy number: Unknown
Gene/Insert
  Gene/Insert name: NTRK1 guide RNA
  gRNA/shRNA sequence: Unspecified
  Species: H. sapiens (human)
  Entrez Gene: NTRK1 (a.k.a. MTC, TRK, TRK1, TRKA, Trk-A, p140-TrkA)
  Cloning method: Gibson Cloning
Terms and licenses: Academic/Nonprofit Terms; Industry Terms: Not Available to Industry
How to cite: pGuide-NTRK1 was a gift from Joriene de Nooij (Addgene plasmid # 246657 ; http://n2t.net/addgene:246657 ; RRID:Addgene_246657)
